Addgene plasmid #235073: Tad-CBE(CCC5)
Purpose: Expresses Tad-CBE(CCC5) in mammalian cells.
Depositing lab: Weixin Tang. Depositing organization: University of Chicago. Publication: High-precision cytosine base editors by evolving nucleic-acid-recognition hotspots in deaminase. Wu Y, Xiao YL, Tang W. Nat Biotechnol. 2025 Jul 7:10.1038/s41587-025-02678-w. doi: 10.1038/s41587-025-02678-w. PubMed 40624252.
Backbone
  Vector backbone: pCMV with a BR322 origin
  Backbone size w/o insert (bp): 3402
  Vector type: Mammalian Expression, CRISPR
Growth in bacteria
  Bacterial resistance: Ampicillin, 100 μg/mL
  Growth temperature: 37°C
  Growth strain: DH5alpha
  Copy number: High Copy
Gene/Insert
  Gene/Insert name: Tad-CBE(CCC5)-SpCas9 D10A
  Species: Synthetic
  Insert size (bp): 5373
  Tag / fusion protein: bpNLS (N terminal on insert); 2xUGI, bpNLS (C terminal on insert)
  Cloning method: Golden Gate
Terms and licenses: Academic/Nonprofit Terms; Industry Terms: Not Available to Industry
How to cite: Tad-CBE(CCC5) was a gift from Weixin Tang (Addgene plasmid # 235073 ; http://n2t.net/addgene:235073 ; RRID:Addgene_235073)
