[The description below was written by a language model from this plasmid's Addgene catalogue record and pLannotate feature annotations shown in this document.]
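Description:
Tad-CBE(CCC5) is a mammalian expression plasmid of about 8.8 kb encoding a cytosine base editor, built by Golden Gate assembly in a pCMV backbone. It is propagated in E. coli as a high-copy plasmid from a ColE1/pBR322-type origin and selected with ampicillin through the β-lactamase gene and its native promoter. Short remnants of lac regulatory elements, a pBluescript polylinker, an SV40 promoter fragment and the pBR322 bom region are also annotated. These appear to be backbone leftovers with no evident role in the construct. The plasmid carries no mammalian selection marker, which fits transient transfection use.

The payload is a single synthetic open reading frame of roughly 5.4 kb, driven by the human CMV immediate-early enhancer and promoter and terminated by the bovine growth hormone polyadenylation signal. A T7 promoter sits just upstream of the coding region and could support in vitro transcription. The fusion consists of an N-terminal bipartite nuclear localisation signal, a deaminase domain derived from E. coli TadA, the SpCas9 D10A nickase, two copies of the PBS2 phage uracil glycosylase inhibitor (UGI), and a C-terminal bipartite NLS. The automated annotation marks only one UGI copy.

TadA is naturally a tRNA adenosine deaminase, but here the "CCC5" variant acts as a cytosine deaminase. The associated publication title describes evolving nucleic-acid-recognition hotspots in the deaminase to obtain high-precision editors. Guided by a separately supplied sgRNA, which this plasmid does not encode, the nickase positions the deaminase to convert C to U on the displaced strand. UGI blocks uracil excision, and nicking the opposite strand biases repair towards a C•G to T•A outcome.
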