Features (pLannotate 1.2.2; 17 found; start..end, strand, type, name):
     78..938     -  CDS            AmpR: β-lactamase; bla; confers resistance to ampicillin, carbenicillin, and related antibiotics
    939..1043    -  promoter       AmpR promoter: bla
   1114..1158    -  misc_feature   bom (fragment): basis of mobility region from pBR322
   1313..1692    +  enhancer       CMV enhancer: human cytomegalovirus immediate early enhancer
   1693..1896    +  promoter       CMV promoter: human cytomegalovirus (CMV) immediate early promoter
   1938..1956    +  promoter       T7 promoter: promoter for bacteriophage T7 RNA polymerase
   2027..2506    +  CDS            tadA: TADA_ECOLI - Also known as yfhC. Experimental evidence at protein level: Swiss-Prot protein existence level 1. Catalyzes the deamination of adenosine to inosine at the wobble position 34 of tRNA(Arg2). Essential for cell viability. From Escherichia coli (strain K12).
   2621..6717    +  CDS            Cas9 (fragment): Cas9 (Csn1) endonuclease from the Streptococcus pyogenes Type II CRISPR/Cas system generates RNA-guided double strand breaks in DNA
   7031..7279    +  CDS            UGI: UNGI_BPPB2 - Experimental evidence at protein level: Swiss-Prot protein existence level 1. This protein binds specifically and reversibly to the host uracil-DNA glycosylase, preventing removal of uracil residues from PBS2 DNA by the host uracil-excision repair system. From Bacillus phage PBS2 (Bacteriophage PBS2).
   7397..7621    +  polyA_signal   bGH poly(A) signal: bovine growth hormone polyadenylation signal
   7625..7646    +  promoter       SV40 promoter (fragment): SV40 enhancer and early promoter
   7651..7667    +  misc_feature   MCS (fragment): pBluescript multiple cloning site
   7716..7732    -  protein_bind   lac operator: The lac repressor binds to the lac operator to inhibit transcription in E. coli. This inhibition can be relieved by adding lactose or isopropyl-β-D-thiogalactopyranoside (IPTG). lac repressor encoded by lacI
   7740..7770    -  promoter       lac promoter: promoter for the E. coli lac operon
   7785..7806    -  protein_bind   CAP binding site: CAP binding activates transcription in the presence of cAMP. E. coli catabolite activator protein
   7819..7911    -  CDS            lacI (fragment): lac repressor; lacI; The lac repressor binds to the lac operator to inhibit transcription in E. coli. This inhibition can be relieved by adding lactose or isopropyl-β-D-thiogalactopyranoside (IPTG).
   8094..8682    -  rep_origin     ori: high-copy-number ColE1/pMB1/pBR322/pUC origin of replication
>Addgene plasmid #235073 | Tad-CBE(CCC5) | addgene full sequence | sequence record 469793 | Addgene NGS Result
TTCACCTAGATCCTTTTAAATTAAAAATGAAGTTTTAAATCAATCTAAAGTATATATGAGTAAACTTGGT
CTGACAGTTACCAATGCTTAATCAGTGAGGCACCTATCTCAGCGATCTGTCTATTTCGTTCATCCATAGT
TGCCTGACTCCCCGTCGTGTAGATAACTACGATACGGGAGGGCTTACCATCTGGCCCCAGTGCTGCAATG
ATACCGCGGCTACCACGCTCACCGGCTCCAGATTTATCAGCAATAAACCAGCCAGCCGGAAGGGCCGAGC
GCAGAAGTGGTCCTGCAACTTTATCCGCCTCCATCCAGTCTATTAATTGTTGCCGGGAAGCTAGAGTAAG
TAGTTCGCCAGTTAATAGTTTGCGCAACGTTGTTGCCATTGCTACAGGCATCGTGGTGTCACGCTCGTCG
TTTGGTATGGCTTCATTCAGCTCCGGTTCCCAACGATCAAGGCGAGTTACATGATCCCCCATGTTGTGCA
AAAAAGCGGTTAGCTCCTTCGGTCCTCCGATCGTTGTCAGAAGTAAGTTGGCCGCAGTGTTATCACTCAT
GGTTATGGCAGCACTGCATAATTCTCTTACTGTCATGCCATCCGTAAGATGCTTTTCTGTGACTGGTGAG
TACTCAACCAAGTCATTCTGAGAATAGTGTATGCGGCGACCGAGTTGCTCTTGCCCGGCGTCAATACGGG
ATAATACCGCGCCACATAGCAGAACTTTAAAAGTGCTCATCATTGGAAAACGTTCTTCGGGGCGAAAACT
CTCAAGGATCTTACCGCTGTTGAGATCCAGTTCGATGTAACCCACTCGTGCACCCAACTGATCTTCAGCA
TCTTTTACTTTCACCAGCGTTTCTGGGTGAGCAAAAACAGGAAGGCAAAATGCCGCAAAAAAGGGAATAA
GGGCGACACGGAAATGTTGAATACTCATACTCTTCCTTTTTCAATATTATTGAAGCATTTATCAGGGTTA
TTGTCTCATGAGCGGATACATATTTGAATGTATTTAGAAAAATAAACAAATAGGGGTTCCGCGCACATTT
CCCCGAAAAGTGCCACCTGACGTCGACGGATCGGGAGATCGATCTCCCGATCCCCTAGGGTCGACTCTCA
GTACAATCTGCTCTGATGCCGCATAGTTAAGCCAGTATCTGCTCCCTGCTTGTGTGTTGGAGGTCGCTGA
GTAGTGCGCGAGCAAAATTTAAGCTACAACAAGGCAAGGCTTGACCGACAATTGCATGAAGAATCTGCTT
AGGGTTAGGCGTTTTGCGCTGCTTCGCGATGTACGGGCCAGATATACGCGTTGACATTGATTATTGACTA
GTTATTAATAGTAATCAATTACGGGGTCATTAGTTCATAGCCCATATATGGAGTTCCGCGTTACATAACT
TACGGTAAATGGCCCGCCTGGCTGACCGCCCAACGACCCCCGCCCATTGACGTCAATAATGACGTATGTT
CCCATAGTAACGCCAATAGGGACTTTCCATTGACGTCAATGGGTGGAGTATTTACGGTAAACTGCCCACT
TGGCAGTACATCAAGTGTATCATATGCCAAGTACGCCCCCTATTGACGTCAATGACGGTAAATGGCCCGC
CTGGCATTATGCCCAGTACATGACCTTATGGGACTTTCCTACTTGGCAGTACATCTACGTATTAGTCATC
GCTATTACCATGGTGATGCGGTTTTGGCAGTACATCAATGGGCGTGGATAGCGGTTTGACTCACGGGGAT
TTCCAAGTCTCCACCCCATTGACGTCAATGGGAGTTTGTTTTGGCACCAAAATCAACGGGACTTTCCAAA
ATGTCGTAACAACTCCGCCCCATTGACGCAAATGGGCGGTAGGCGTGTACGGTGGGAGGTCTATATAAGC
AGAGCTGGTTTAGTGAACCGTCAGATCCGCTAGAGATCCGCGGCCGCTAATACGACTCACTATAGGGAGA
GCCGCCACCATGAAACGGACAGCCGACGGAAGCGAGTTCGAGTCACCAAAGAAGAAGCGGAAAGTCTCTG
AAGTCGAGTTTAGCCACGAGTATTGGATGAGGCACGCACTGACCCTGGCAAAGCGAGCACGGGATGAAGC
GCGTATTCCCGTGGGCGCCGTGCTGGTGCTCAACAATAGAGTGATCGGAGAGGGATGGAATGGGAATAGG
TTTATGCACGACCCTACCGCACACGCAGAGATCATGGCACTGAGGCAGGGAGGCCTGGTCATGCAGAATT
ACCGCCTGTACGATGCCACCCTGTATTCGACACTCGAGCCATGCGTGATGTGCGCAGGAGCAATGATCCA
CAGCAGGATCGGAAGAGTGGTGTTCGGAGTGCCGTTTCCGGATGTGGGCGCAGTAGGCTCCCTGATGAAT
GTGCTGCACTACCCCGGCATAAAGCACCGGGTGGAGATCACAGAGGGAATCCTGGCAGACGAGTGCGCCG
CCCTGCTGTGCCGTTTCTTTAGAATGCCGAGACGGGTGTTCAAGGCCCAGAAGAAGGCACAGAGCTCCAC
CGACTCTGGAGGATCTAGCGGAGGATCCTCTGGCAGCGAGACACCAGGAACAAGCGAGTCAGCAACACCA
GAGAGCAGTGGCGGCAGCAGCGGCGGCAGCGACAAGAAGTACAGCATCGGCCTGGCCATCGGCACCAACT
CTGTGGGCTGGGCCGTGATCACCGACGAGTACAAGGTGCCCAGCAAGAAATTCAAGGTGCTGGGCAACAC
CGACCGGCACAGCATCAAGAAGAACCTGATCGGAGCCCTGCTGTTCGACAGCGGCGAAACAGCCGAGGCC
ACCCGGCTGAAGAGAACCGCCAGAAGAAGATACACCAGACGGAAGAACCGGATCTGCTATCTGCAAGAGA
TCTTCAGCAACGAGATGGCCAAGGTGGACGACAGCTTCTTCCACAGACTGGAAGAGTCCTTCCTGGTGGA
AGAGGATAAGAAGCACGAGCGGCACCCCATCTTCGGCAACATCGTGGACGAGGTGGCCTACCACGAGAAG
TACCCCACCATCTACCACCTGAGAAAGAAACTGGTGGACAGCACCGACAAGGCCGACCTGCGGCTGATCT
ATCTGGCCCTGGCCCACATGATCAAGTTCCGGGGCCACTTCCTGATCGAGGGCGACCTGAACCCCGACAA
CAGCGACGTGGACAAGCTGTTCATCCAGCTGGTGCAGACCTACAACCAGCTGTTCGAGGAAAACCCCATC
AACGCCAGCGGCGTGGACGCCAAGGCCATCCTGTCTGCCAGACTGAGCAAGAGCAGACGGCTGGAAAATC
TGATCGCCCAGCTGCCCGGCGAAAAGAAGAATGGCCTGTTCGGAAACCTGATTGCCCTGAGCCTGGGCCT
GACCCCCAACTTCAAGAGCAACTTCGACCTGGCCGAGGATGCCAAACTGCAGCTGAGCAAGGACACCTAC
GACGACGACCTGGACAACCTGCTGGCCCAGATCGGCGACCAGTACGCCGACCTGTTTCTGGCCGCCAAGA
ACCTGTCCGACGCCATCCTGCTGAGCGACATCCTGAGAGTGAACACCGAGATCACCAAGGCCCCCCTGAG
CGCCTCTATGATCAAGAGATACGACGAGCACCACCAGGACCTGACCCTGCTGAAAGCTCTCGTGCGGCAG
CAGCTGCCTGAGAAGTACAAAGAGATTTTCTTCGACCAGAGCAAGAACGGCTACGCCGGCTACATTGACG
GCGGAGCCAGCCAGGAAGAGTTCTACAAGTTCATCAAGCCCATCCTGGAAAAGATGGACGGCACCGAGGA
ACTGCTCGTGAAGCTGAACAGAGAGGACCTGCTGCGGAAGCAGCGGACCTTCGACAACGGCAGCATCCCC
CACCAGATCCACCTGGGAGAGCTGCACGCCATTCTGCGGCGGCAGGAAGATTTTTACCCATTCCTGAAGG
ACAACCGGGAAAAGATCGAGAAGATCCTGACCTTCCGCATCCCCTACTACGTGGGCCCTCTGGCCAGGGG
AAACAGCAGATTCGCCTGGATGACCAGAAAGAGCGAGGAAACCATCACCCCCTGGAACTTCGAGGAAGTG
GTGGACAAGGGCGCTTCCGCCCAGAGCTTCATCGAGCGGATGACCAACTTCGATAAGAACCTGCCCAACG
AGAAGGTGCTGCCCAAGCACAGCCTGCTGTACGAGTACTTCACCGTGTATAACGAGCTGACCAAAGTGAA
ATACGTGACCGAGGGAATGAGAAAGCCCGCCTTCCTGAGCGGCGAGCAGAAAAAGGCCATCGTGGACCTG
CTGTTCAAGACCAACCGGAAAGTGACCGTGAAGCAGCTGAAAGAGGACTACTTCAAGAAAATCGAGTGCT
TCGACTCCGTGGAAATCTCCGGCGTGGAAGATCGGTTCAACGCCTCCCTGGGCACATACCACGATCTGCT
GAAAATTATCAAGGACAAGGACTTCCTGGACAATGAGGAAAACGAGGACATTCTGGAAGATATCGTGCTG
ACCCTGACACTGTTTGAGGACAGAGAGATGATCGAGGAACGGCTGAAAACCTATGCCCACCTGTTCGACG
ACAAAGTGATGAAGCAGCTGAAGCGGCGGAGATACACCGGCTGGGGCAGGCTGAGCCGGAAGCTGATCAA
CGGCATCCGGGACAAGCAGTCCGGCAAGACAATCCTGGATTTCCTGAAGTCCGACGGCTTCGCCAACAGA
AACTTCATGCAGCTGATCCACGACGACAGCCTGACCTTTAAAGAGGACATCCAGAAAGCCCAGGTGTCCG
GCCAGGGCGATAGCCTGCACGAGCACATTGCCAATCTGGCCGGCAGCCCCGCCATTAAGAAGGGCATCCT
GCAGACAGTGAAGGTGGTGGACGAGCTCGTGAAAGTGATGGGCCGGCACAAGCCCGAGAACATCGTGATC
GAAATGGCCAGAGAGAACCAGACCACCCAGAAGGGACAGAAGAACAGCCGCGAGAGAATGAAGCGGATCG
AAGAGGGCATCAAAGAGCTGGGCAGCCAGATCCTGAAAGAACACCCCGTGGAAAACACCCAGCTGCAGAA
CGAGAAGCTGTACCTGTACTACCTGCAGAATGGGCGGGATATGTACGTGGACCAGGAACTGGACATCAAC
CGGCTGTCCGACTACGATGTGGACCATATCGTGCCTCAGAGCTTTCTGAAGGACGACTCCATCGACAACA
AGGTGCTGACCAGAAGCGACAAGAACCGGGGCAAGAGCGACAACGTGCCCTCCGAAGAGGTCGTGAAGAA
GATGAAGAACTACTGGCGGCAGCTGCTGAACGCCAAGCTGATTACCCAGAGAAAGTTCGACAATCTGACC
AAGGCCGAGAGAGGCGGCCTGAGCGAACTGGATAAGGCCGGCTTCATCAAGAGACAGCTGGTGGAAACCC
GGCAGATCACAAAGCACGTGGCACAGATCCTGGACTCCCGGATGAACACTAAGTACGACGAGAATGACAA
GCTGATCCGGGAAGTGAAAGTGATCACCCTGAAGTCCAAGCTGGTGTCCGATTTCCGGAAGGATTTCCAG
TTTTACAAAGTGCGCGAGATCAACAACTACCACCACGCCCACGACGCCTACCTGAACGCCGTCGTGGGAA
CCGCCCTGATCAAAAAGTACCCTAAGCTGGAAAGCGAGTTCGTGTACGGCGACTACAAGGTGTACGACGT
GCGGAAGATGATCGCCAAGAGCGAGCAGGAAATCGGCAAGGCTACCGCCAAGTACTTCTTCTACAGCAAC
ATCATGAACTTTTTCAAGACCGAGATTACCCTGGCCAACGGCGAGATCCGGAAGCGGCCTCTGATCGAGA
CAAACGGCGAAACCGGGGAGATCGTGTGGGATAAGGGCCGGGATTTTGCCACCGTGCGGAAAGTGCTGAG
CATGCCCCAAGTGAATATCGTGAAAAAGACCGAGGTGCAGACAGGCGGCTTCAGCAAAGAGTCTATCCTG
CCCAAGAGGAACAGCGATAAGCTGATCGCCAGAAAGAAGGACTGGGACCCTAAGAAGTACGGCGGCTTCG
ACAGCCCCACCGTGGCCTATTCTGTGCTGGTGGTGGCCAAAGTGGAAAAGGGCAAGTCCAAGAAACTGAA
GAGTGTGAAAGAGCTGCTGGGGATCACCATCATGGAAAGAAGCAGCTTCGAGAAGAATCCCATCGACTTT
CTGGAAGCCAAGGGCTACAAAGAAGTGAAAAAGGACCTGATCATCAAGCTGCCTAAGTACTCCCTGTTCG
AGCTGGAAAACGGCCGGAAGAGAATGCTGGCCTCTGCCGGCGAACTGCAGAAGGGAAACGAACTGGCCCT
GCCCTCCAAATATGTGAACTTCCTGTACCTGGCCAGCCACTATGAGAAGCTGAAGGGCTCCCCCGAGGAT
AATGAGCAGAAACAGCTGTTTGTGGAACAGCACAAGCACTACCTGGACGAGATCATCGAGCAGATCAGCG
AGTTCTCCAAGAGAGTGATCCTGGCCGACGCTAATCTGGACAAAGTGCTGTCCGCCTACAACAAGCACCG
GGATAAGCCCATCAGAGAGCAGGCCGAGAATATCATCCACCTGTTTACCCTGACCAATCTGGGAGCCCCT
GCCGCCTTCAAGTACTTTGACACCACCATCGACCGGAAGAGGTACACCAGCACCAAAGAGGTGCTGGACG
CCACCCTGATCCACCAGAGCATCACCGGCCTGTACGAGACACGGATCGACCTGTCTCAGCTGGGAGGTGA
CAGCGGCGGGAGCGGCGGGAGCGGGGGGAGCACTAATCTGAGCGACATCATTGAGAAGGAGACTGGGAAA
CAGCTGGTCATTCAGGAGTCCATCCTGATGCTGCCTGAGGAGGTGGAGGAAGTGATCGGCAACAAGCCAG
AGTCTGACATCCTGGTGCACACCGCCTACGACGAGTCCACAGATGAGAATGTGATGCTGCTGACCTCTGA
CGCCCCCGAGTATAAGCCTTGGGCCCTGGTCATCCAGGATTCTAACGGCGAGAATAAGATCAAGATGCTG
AGCGGAGGATCCGGAGGATCTGGAGGCAGCACCAACCTGTCTGACATCATCGAGAAGGAGACAGGCAAGC
AGCTGGTCATCCAGGAGAGCATCCTGATGCTGCCCGAAGAAGTCGAAGAAGTGATCGGAAACAAGCCTGA
GAGCGATATCCTGGTCCATACCGCCTACGACGAGAGTACCGACGAAAATGTGATGCTGCTGACATCCGAC
GCCCCAGAGTATAAGCCCTGGGCTCTGGTCATCCAGGATTCCAACGGAGAGAACAAAATCAAAATGCTGT
CTGGCGGCTCAAAAAGAACCGCCGACGGCAGCGAATTCGAGCCCAAGAAGAAGAGGAAAGTCTAACCGGT
CATCATCACCATCACCATTGAGTTTAAACCCGCTGATCAGCCTCGACTGTGCCTTCTAGTTGCCAGCCAT
CTGTTGTTTGCCCCTCCCCCGTGCCTTCCTTGACCCTGGAAGGTGCCACTCCCACTGTCCTTTCCTAATA
AAATGAGGAAATTGCATCGCATTGTCTGAGTAGGTGTCATTCTATTCTGGGGGGTGGGGTGGGGCAGGAC
AGCAAGGGGGAGGATTGGGAAGACAATAGCAGGCATGCTGGGGATGCGGTGGGCTCTATGGCTTCTGAGG
CGGAAAGAACCAGCTGGGGCTCGATACCGTCGACCTCTAGCTAGAGCTTGGCGTAATCATGGTCATAGCT
GTTTCCTGTGTGAAATTGTTATCCGCTCACAATTCCACACAACATACGAGCCGGAAGCATAAAGTGTAAA
GCCTAGGGTGCCTAATGAGTGAGCTAACTCACATTAATTGCGTTGCGCTCACTGCCCGCTTTCCAGTCGG
GAAACCTGTCGTGCCAGCTGCATTAATGAATCGGCCAACGCGCGGGGAGAGGCGGTTTGCGTATTGGGCG
CTCTTCCGCTTCCTCGCTCACTGACTCGCTGCGCTCGGTCGTTCGGCTGCGGCGAGCGGTATCAGCTCAC
TCAAAGGCGGTAATACGGTTATCCACAGAATCAGGGGATAACGCAGGAAAGAACATGTGAGCAAAAGGCC
AGCAAAAGGCCAGGAACCGTAAAAAGGCCGCGTTGCTGGCGTTTTTCCATAGGCTCCGCCCCCCTGACGA
GCATCACAAAAATCGACGCTCAAGTCAGAGGTGGCGAAACCCGACAGGACTATAAAGATACCAGGCGTTT
CCCCCTGGAAGCTCCCTCGTGCGCTCTCCTGTTCCGACCCTGCCGCTTACCGGATACCTGTCCGCCTTTC
TCCCTTCGGGAAGCGTGGCGCTTTCTCATAGCTCACGCTGTAGGTATCTCAGTTCGGTGTAGGTCGTTCG
CTCCAAGCTGGGCTGTGTGCACGAACCCCCCGTTCAGCCCGACCGCTGCGCCTTATCCGGTAACTATCGT
CTTGAGTCCAACCCGGTAAGACACGACTTATCGCCACTGGCAGCAGCCACTGGTAACAGGATTAGCAGAG
CGAGGTATGTAGGCGGTGCTACAGAGTTCTTGAAGTGGTGGCCTAACTACGGCTACACTAGAAGAACAGT
ATTTGGTATCTGCGCTCTGCTGAAGCCAGTTACCTTCGGAAAAAGAGTTGGTAGCTCTTGATCCGGCAAA
CAAACCACCGCTGGTAGCGGTGGTTTTTTTGTTTGCAAGCAGCAGATTACGCGCAGAAAAAAAGGATCTC
AAGAAGATCCTTTGATCTTTTCTACGGGGTCTGACACTCAGTGGAACGAAAACTCACGTTAAGGGATTTT
GGTCATGAGATTATCAAAAAGGATC
